>Addgene plasmid #222447 | pCHW00016 | addgene full sequence | sequence record 454056 | Addgene NGS Result
ATATTGTTGATGCGCTGGCAGTGTTCCTGCGCCGGTTGCATTCGATTCCTGTTTGTAATTGTCCTTTTAA
CAGCGATCGCGTATTTCGTCTCGCTCAGGCGCAATCACGAATGAATAACGGTTTGGTTGATGCGAGTGAT
TTTGATGACGAGCGTAATGGCTGGCCTGTTGAACAAGTCTGGAAAGAAATGCATAAACTTTTGCCATTCT
CACCGGATTCAGTCGTCACTCATGGTGATTTCTCACTTGATAACCTTATTTTTGACGAGGGGAAATTAAT
AGGTTGTATTGATGTTGGACGAGTCGGAATCGCAGACCGATACCAGGATCTTGCCATCCTATGGAACTGC
CTCGGTGAGTTTTCTCCTTCATTACAGAAACGGCTTTTTCAAAAATATGGTATTGATAATCCTGATATGA
ATAAATTGCAGTTTCATTTGATGCTCGATGAGTTTTTCTAACTGTCAGACCAAGTTTACTCATATATACT
TTAGATTGATTTAAAACTTCATTTTTAATTTAAAAGGATCTAGGTGAAGATCCTTTTTGATAATCTCATG
ACCAAAATCCCTTAACGTGAGTTTTCGTTCCACTGAGCGTCAGACCCCGTAGAAAAGATCAAAGGATCTT
CTTGAGATCCTTTTTTTCTGCGCGTAATCTGCTGCTTGCAAACAAAAAAACCACCGCTACCAGCGGTGGT
TTGTTTGCCGGATCAAGAGCTACCAACTCTTTTTCCGAAGGTAACTGGCTTCAGCAGAGCGCAGATACCA
AATACTGTTCTTCTAGTGTAGCCGTAGTTAGGCCACCACTTCAAGAACTCTGTAGCACCGCCTACATACC
TCGCTCTGCTAATCCTGTTACCAGTGGCTGCTGCCAGTGGCGATAAGTCGTGTCTTACCGGGTTGGACTC
AAGACGATAGTTACCGGATAAGGCGCAGCGGTCGGGCTGAACGGGGGGTTCGTGCACACAGCCCAGCTTG
GAGCGAACGACCTACACCGAACTGAGATACCTACAGCGTGAGCTATGAGAAAGCGCCACGCTTCCCGAAG
GGAGAAAGGCGGACAGGTATCCGGTAAGCGGCAGGGTCGGAACAGGAGAGCGCACGAGGGAGCTTCCAGG
GGGAAACGCCTGGTATCTTTATAGTCCTGTCGGGTTTCGCCACCTCTGACTTGAGCGTCGATTTTTGTGA
TGCTCGTCAGGGGGGCGGAGCCTATGGAAAAACGCCAGCAACGCGGCCTTTTTACGGTTCCTGGCCTTTT
GCTGGCCTTTTGCTCACATGTTCTTTCCTGCGTTATCCCCTGATTCTGTGGATAACCGTATTACCGCCTT
TGAGTGAGCTGATACCGCTCGCCGCAGCCGAACGACCGAGCGCAGCGAGTCAGTGAGCGAGGAAGCGGAA
GAGCGCCCAATACGCAAACCGCCTCTCCCCGCGCGTTGGCCGATTCATTAATGCAGCTGGCACGACAGGT
TTCCCGACTGGAAAGCGGGCAGTGAGCGCAACGCAATTAATGTGAGTTAGCTCACTCATTAGGCACCCCA
GGCTTTACACTTTATGCTTCCGGCTCGTATGTTGTGTGGAATTGTGAGCGGATAACAATTTCACACAGGA
AACAGCTATGACCATGCTCGAGCCAAGCTTGCATGCAGGCCTCTGCAGTCGACGGGCCCGGGATCCGATG
GTCTCTAAGCTTAGACTTTACGCTTCTTTTTAGGGGAGCTTATCTGGCTCAGCAAAGCGGAGAAATCCAT
ATCAGCGATGCTGGAGAAATCCTCATCGCCGCTGAGGAGGCCATTGGGCAAACCCGGGGCACCCAGTGGG
GCAGGGGCTGGATCGGGTGGTCGCTGTGCGCCGGTCACCAGTCGCGTGATAGCCTCCGGGTATTCCATCA
GCATGGGCTCTGTGGTATGAGGTGCGACCGGGATTCCCTGATTCAAGAGCTGCTGAAACTCGCTGTTGTC
CACGGATGCGAGATCGGTGAATACGGCAGGGTCTGTGCTGTTACCCAGCAGGGCTCCCAAATCTTCGTCA
TCGAACTGAAGCTGCAAGAGGGCCTCGCTCAGGGTTCCTTCGCCCGCCTGCGTTGGCGAATGAGACCATC
TAGATGCATTCGCGAGGTACCGAGCTCGAATTCACTGGCCGTCGTTTTACAACGTCGTGACTGGGAAAAC
CCTGGCGTTACCCAACTTAATCGCCTTGCAGCACATCCCCCTTTCGCCAGCTGGCGTAATAGCGAAGAGG
CCCGCACCGATCGCCCTTCCCAACAGTTGCGCAGCCTGAATGGCGAATGGCGCCTGATGCGGTATTTTCT
CCTTACGCATCTGTGCGGTATTTCACACCGCATCTGGTGCACTCTCAGTACAATCTGCTCTGATGCCGCA
TAGTTAAGCCAGCCCCGACACCCGCCAACACCCGCTGACGCGCCCTGACGGGCTTGTCTGCTCCCGGCAT
CCGCTTACAGACAAGCTGTGACCGTCTCCGGGAGCTGCATGTGTCAGAGGTTTTCACCGTCATCACCGAA
ACGCGCGAGACGAAAGGGCCTCGTGATACGCCTATTTTTATAGGTTAATGTCATGATAATAATGGTTTCT
TAGACGTCAGGTGGCACTTTTCGGGGAAATGTGCGCGGAACCCCTATTTGTTTATTTTTCTAAATACATT
CAAATATGTATCCGCTCATGAGACAATAACCCTGATAAATGCTTCAATAATATTGAAAAAGGAAGAGTAT
GAGCCATATTCAACGGGAAACGTCTTGCTCTAGGCCGCGATTAAATTCCAACATGGATGCTGATTTATAT
GGGTATAAATGGGCTCGCGATAATGTCGGGCAATCAGGTGCGACAATCTATCGATTGTATGGGAAGCCCG
ATGCGCCAGAGTTGTTTCTGAAACATGGCAAAGGTAGCGTTGCCAATGATGTTACAGATGAGATGGTCAG
ACTAAACTGGCTGACGGAATTTATGCCTCTTCCGACCATCAAGCATTTTATCCGTACTCCTGATGATGCA
TGGTTACTCACCACTGCGATCCCTGGGAAAACAGCATTCCAGGTATTAGAAGAATATCCTGATTCAGGTG
AAA
Features (pLannotate 1.2.2; 11 found; start..end, strand, type, name):
    632..1220    +  rep_origin     ori: high-copy-number ColE1/pMB1/pBR322/pUC origin of replication
   1403..1495    +  CDS            lacI (fragment): lac repressor; lacI; The lac repressor binds to the lac operator to inhibit transcription in E. coli. This inhibition can be relieved by adding lactose or isopropyl-β-D-thiogalactopyranoside (IPTG).
   1508..1529    +  protein_bind   CAP binding site: CAP binding activates transcription in the presence of cAMP. E. coli catabolite activator protein
   1544..1574    +  promoter       lac promoter: promoter for the E. coli lac operon
   1582..1598    +  protein_bind   lac operator: The lac repressor binds to the lac operator to inhibit transcription in E. coli. This inhibition can be relieved by adding lactose or isopropyl-β-D-thiogalactopyranoside (IPTG). lac repressor encoded by lacI
   1715..2086    -  CDS            RELA (fragment): TF65_HUMAN - Also known as NFKB3. Experimental evidence at protein level: Swiss-Prot protein existence level 1. NF-kappa-B is a pleiotropic transcription factor present in almost all cell types and is the endpoint of a series of signal transduction events that are initiated by a vast array of stimuli related to many biological processes such as inflammation, immunity, differentiation, cell growth, tumorigenesis and apoptosis. NF-kappa-B is a homo- or heterodimeric complex formed by the Rel-like domain- containing proteins RELA/p65, RELB, NFKB1/p105, NFKB1/p50, REL and NFKB2/p52. The heterodime
   2130..2287    +  CDS            lacZα (fragment): LacZα fragment of β-galactosidase; lacZ fragment
   2293..2392    -  misc_feature   bom (fragment): basis of mobility region from pBR322
   2494..2529    -  CDS            rop (fragment): Rop protein, which maintains plasmids at low copy number; rop
   2624..2728    +  promoter       AmpR promoter: bla
   2729..461     +  CDS            KanR (across the origin): aminoglycoside phosphotransferase; aph(3')-Ia; confers resistance to kanamycin in bacteria or G418 (Geneticin®) in eukaryotes
