[The description below was written by a language model from this plasmid's Addgene catalogue record and pLannotate feature annotations shown in this document.]
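Description:
pCHW00016 is a Level 0 Golden Gate part plasmid built on a kanamycin-resistant pUC57 backbone, intended as a building block for assembling plant expression constructs rather than as an expression vector in its own right. It is maintained in E. coli at high copy through a ColE1/pUC-type origin and selected with a KanR gene (aminoglycoside phosphotransferase) that the annotation places downstream of an AmpR (bla) promoter. The remaining annotated features are cloning-vector remnants typical of a pUC-derived backbone: a lacI fragment, CAP binding site, lac promoter and operator, a lacZα fragment, and partial bom and rop sequences. None of these are part of the functional payload.

The insert is a synthetic 396 bp module encoding p65AD-NLS, the transcriptional activation domain of human NF-κB subunit RELA/p65 joined to a nuclear localisation signal. The feature table detects the RELA-derived fragment on the reverse strand, between the lac promoter region and the lacZα fragment; the NLS is not separately annotated. The module is flanked by the four-base overhangs TTCG and GCTT, which define it as a C-terminal tag part in the modular cloning syntax, so that it can be fused in frame to the 3′ end of a coding sequence module during Type IIS assembly. The record does not state which restriction enzyme releases the part, and the plasmid carries no plant promoter or terminator, which would be supplied by other modules.

Fusing p65AD-NLS to a DNA-binding protein yields a nuclear-targeted synthetic transcriptional activator. The associated work describes a tightly regulated copper-inducible transient gene expression system in Nicotiana benthamiana, which is the likely context for this part, though its exact role there is not specified in the record.
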