Addgene plasmid #222447: pCHW00016
Purpose: Level 0, C terminal tag module (TTCG-GCTT) containing p65AD-NLS.
Depositing lab: Chih-Hang Wu. Depositing organization: Institute of Plant and Microbial Biology, Academia Sinica. Publication: Development of a tightly regulated copper-inducible transient gene expression system in Nicotiana benthamiana incorporating a suicide exon and Cre recombinase. Chiang BJ, Lin KY, Chen YF, Huang CY, Goh FJ, Huang LT, Chen LH, Wu CH. New Phytol. 2024 Oct;244(1):318-331. doi: 10.1111/nph.20021. Epub 2024 Jul 30. PubMed 39081031.
Backbone
  Vector backbone: pUC57 (kan)
  Vector type: Plant Expression, Synthetic Biology
Growth in bacteria
  Bacterial resistance: Kanamycin, 50 μg/mL
  Growth temperature: 37°C
  Growth strain: DH5alpha
  Copy number: High Copy
Gene/Insert
  Gene/Insert name: p65AD-NLS
  Species: Synthetic
  Insert size (bp): 396
  Mutation: no
  Cloning method: Golden Gate
  Sequencing primers: 5′ n/a
Terms and licenses: Academic/Nonprofit Terms; Industry Terms: Not Available to Industry
Depositor comments: Overhangs: TTCG-GCTT. Please visit https://doi.org/10.1101/2024.03.23.586378 for bioRxiv preprint.
How to cite: pCHW00016 was a gift from Chih-Hang Wu (Addgene plasmid # 222447 ; http://n2t.net/addgene:222447 ; RRID:Addgene_222447)
